Addgene plasmid #12350: pBD-0069
Depositing lab: Axel Brunger. Depositing organization: Stanford University. Publication: Central pore residues mediate the p97/VCP activity required for ERAD. DeLaBarre B, Christianson JC, Kopito RR, Brunger AT. Mol Cell. 2006 May 19. 22(4):451-62. 10.1016/j.molcel.2006.03.036 PubMed 16713576.
Backbone
  Vector backbone: pET-28a
  Backbone size w/o insert (bp): 5400
  Vector type: Bacterial Expression
Growth in bacteria
  Bacterial resistance: Kanamycin, 50 μg/mL
  Growth temperature: 37°C
  Growth strain: DH5alpha
  Copy number: High Copy
Gene/Insert
  Gene/Insert name: VCP H317A (alt name: p97)
  Species: M. musculus (mouse)
  Insert size (bp): 2400
  Mutation: H317A
  Entrez Gene: Vcp
  Tag / fusion protein: His6 (N terminal on backbone)
  Cloning method: Restriction Enzyme; 5′ cloning site NdeI (unknown if destroyed); 3′ cloning site BamH1 (unknown if destroyed)
  Sequencing primers: 5′ T7
Resource information
  A portion of this plasmid was derived from a plasmid made by: Graham Warren at Yale, circa 2000
Terms and licenses: Academic/Nonprofit Terms; Industry Terms: Not Available to Industry
How to cite: pBD-0069 was a gift from Axel Brunger (Addgene plasmid # 12350 ; http://n2t.net/addgene:12350 ; RRID:Addgene_12350)
