[The description below was written by a language model from this plasmid's Addgene catalogue record.]
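Description:
pBD-0069 is a bacterial expression plasmid built on the pET-28a backbone (about 5.4 kb) carrying a roughly 2.4 kb insert encoding mouse VCP, also known as p97, with the point mutation H317A. It is selected with kanamycin and is recorded as a high-copy plasmid propagated in a standard cloning strain. The coding sequence was placed between the NdeI and BamHI sites of the vector; the record does not say whether these sites survived cloning. Insertion at NdeI puts the gene in frame with the His6 tag supplied by the backbone, so the protein is made with an N-terminal hexahistidine tag suitable for metal-affinity purification.

No feature table is provided, so the regulatory elements are not listed explicitly. However, pET-28a is a T7-based system in which a T7 promoter under lac operator control drives the insert, normally requiring a host strain that supplies T7 RNA polymerase for inducible expression. The listing of a T7 primer for 5′ sequencing is consistent with this arrangement.

VCP/p97 is a hexameric AAA+ ATPase involved in extracting ubiquitinated substrates, including during endoplasmic-reticulum-associated degradation (ERAD). The associated publication examines how residues of the central pore contribute to the p97 activity needed for ERAD, which suggests H317A is one of a series of mutants made to probe such residues, though the record itself does not describe the position's role. The plasmid's evident use is production of recombinant mutant protein in E. coli for biochemical or structural comparison with wild-type p97. Part of the construct derives from an earlier plasmid made in another laboratory.
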