>Addgene plasmid #12350 | pBD-0069 | addgene partial sequence | sequence record 18892 | 12350 with T7-term
TTTGGGCTTGTAGCAGCCGGATCTCAGTGGTGGTGGTGGTGGTGCTCGAGTGCGGCCGCAAGCTTGTCGA
CGGAGCTCGAATTCGGATCCCGTCACTATTAGCCATACAGGTCATCGTCATTGTCTTCTGTGTACACACT
GCCACCTGTGCCACCTCCACTGCCCTGGCTGGGACCAGCTCCACCCTGGTTCCCTGAAGGGAATCTGAAG
CTGCCAAAACCTCGACTCTGCTGCAGTGTCTGGGCGAACATTTCATACTTCCGAATGTCATTATCGCTGA
CAGAACGTCGGGCAAAACGCATGGCTTCCTCAAAGTGATCTCTGCGGATCTCAGGCACTGGATCGTCCTC
TTCTACCTCCATAGCCGATGGATTTGTCTGCCTCTCTCGTTCTCGCCTAATCTCACTCTCAATAGATTCA
CGAATGGCCAGTTTACAAGCCCGTTGGCAAATTTCTGTCAAATCAGCTCCAGAAAAGCCATTAGTCATCT
TAGCCAGGAACTCCAAATCCACATCCTTGGCAACTGGGGACTTTCGCAGATTGGCTTTTAGGATGGCAAC
ACGGGACTTCTCATCAGGAAGTGGGATATAAATGAGCTGATCTAGACGGCCAGGTCTTAGGATAGCAGGA
TCAATGATGTCAGGCCTGTTGGTAGCTCCAATGATAAACACATTCTTTTTTGTAGACATGCCATCCATTT
CTGTCAAGATCTGATTGATGACTCGGTCAGCAGCTCCACCACCATCTCCAATATTACCACCACGAGCCTT
GGCAATTGAATCTAACCCATCAAAGAAGAGTACACAGGGGGCAGCTTGCCGTGCCTTGTC
