>Addgene plasmid #12350 | pBD-0069 | addgene partial sequence | sequence record 18893 | 12350 with T7
TGAATATTTTGTTTACTTTAGAAGGAGATATACCATGGGCAGCAGCCATCATCATCATCATCACAGCAGC
GGCCTGGTGCCGCGCGGCAGCCATATGGCCTCTGGAGCCGATTCAAAAGGTGATGATTTATCAACAGCCA
TTCTCAAACAGAAGAACCGACCCAATCGGTTAATTGTTGATGAAGCCATCAATGAAGATAACAGCGTGGT
GTCCTTGTCCCAGCCCAAGATGGATGAACTGCAGTTGTTCCGAGGTGACACGGTGTTGCTAAAAGGAAAG
AAAAGACGGGAAGCTGTATGCATTGTTCTTTCTGATGACACGTGTTCTGATGAGAAGATTCGAATGAATA
GAGTTGTTCGGAATAACCTCCGAGTTCGCCTAGGAGATGTCATCAGCATCCAGCCATGCCCTGATGTAAA
GTATGGCAAACGTATCCACGTTCTACCCATCGATGACACAGTGGAAGGCATCACTGGCAATCTCTTTGAG
GTATACCTTAAGCCGTACTTCCTGGAAGCTTATCGGCCCATCCGTAAAGGAGATATTTTTCTTGTCCGGG
GTGGGATGCGTGCTGTGGAGTTCAAAGTTGTAGAGACAGATCCCAGCCCTTACTGTATTGTTGCTCCAGA
CACAGTGATCCACTGTGAGGGGGAGCCAATCAAACGAGAGGATGAGGAGGAATCCTTGAATGAAGTAGGC
TATGATGACGTCGGTGGTTGCAGGAAGCAGCTAGCTCAGATAAAGGAGATGGTGGAGCTGCCACTGAGAC
ATCCTGCGCTC
